Addgene plasmid #237146: NanoBRET Assay Vector, BCL9
Purpose: Express BCL9-NanoLuc(R) Fusion Protein in Mammalian Cells under a CMV promoter
Depositing lab: Promega Corporation.
Backbone
  Vector backbone: pFN224C NanoLuc(R) CMV-Neo BiBRET-Balanced Vector
  Vector type: Mammalian Expression
  Selectable markers: Neomycin (select with G418)
Growth in bacteria
  Bacterial resistance: Chloramphenicol, 25 μg/mL
  Growth temperature: 37°C
  Growth strain: DH5alpha
  Copy number: High Copy
Gene/Insert
  Gene/Insert name: BCL9
  Species: H. sapiens (human)
  Mutation: None
  Entrez Gene: BCL9 (a.k.a. LGS)
  Promoter: CMV
  Tag / fusion protein: NanoLuc (R) (C terminal on backbone)
  Cloning method: Other
Terms and licenses: Academic/Nonprofit Terms; Industry Terms
How to cite: NanoBRET Assay Vector, BCL9 was a gift from Promega Corporation (Addgene plasmid # 237146 ; http://n2t.net/addgene:237146 ; RRID:Addgene_237146)
