[The description below was written by a language model from this plasmid's Addgene catalogue record and pLannotate feature annotations shown in this document.]
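Description:
NanoBRET Assay Vector, BCL9 is a mammalian expression plasmid of about 9.8 kb built on the pFN224C NanoLuc CMV-Neo BiBRET-Balanced backbone. It is designed to produce human BCL9 fused to NanoLuc luciferase in cultured mammalian cells. BCL9 (also known as LGS) is a Wnt pathway component that promotes the transcriptional activity of beta-catenin, and the insert is recorded as unmutated. In bacteria the plasmid replicates from a high-copy ColE1/pUC-type origin. It is selected with chloramphenicol through a cat gene driven by the synthetic bacterial EM7 promoter. For stable mammalian selection with G418, a neo (nptII) cassette is expressed from the EF-1α core promoter with its intron A sequences and ends in a synthetic polyadenylation signal.

The fusion cassette lies on the reverse strand. The annotation shows a minimal CMV promoter fragment and an SP6 phage promoter, followed by the human codon-optimised Nluc coding sequence, the full BCL9 open reading frame, a remnant of a multiple cloning site and an SV40 polyadenylation signal. An adjacent CMV enhancer and a further CMV promoter fragment are annotated on the opposite strand, so CMV regulatory sequences sit between the fusion cassette and the EM7-cat unit. The catalogue lists NanoLuc as a C-terminal tag, whereas the feature order places Nluc upstream of BCL9, which would suggest an N-terminal luciferase. The record does not resolve this discrepancy.

The construct is intended for NanoBRET assays. In these, the NanoLuc fusion acts as the bioluminescent energy donor, and energy transfer to a fluorescent acceptor on a partner protein or ligand reports BCL9 interactions or target engagement in live cells.
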