Features (pLannotate 1.2.2; 17 found; start..end, strand, type, name):
     17..98      -  polyA_signal   SV40 poly(A) signal: SV40 polyadenylation signal
    121..204     -  CDS            large T antigen (fragment): large T antigen from SV40 (simian virus 40)
    260..292     -  misc_feature   MCS (fragment): pUC18/19 multiple cloning site
    301..4578    -  CDS            BCL9: BCL9_HUMAN - Experimental evidence at protein level: Swiss-Prot protein existence level 1. Involved in signal transduction through the Wnt pathway. Promotes beta-catenin's transcriptional activity (By similarity). From Homo sapiens (Human).
   4600..5112    -  CDS            Nluc: NanoLuc® luciferase human codon-optimized
   5151..5169    -  promoter       SP6 promoter: promoter for bacteriophage SP6 RNA polymerase
   5195..5217    -  promoter       minimal CMV promoter (fragment): human cytomegalovirus (CMV) immediate early promoter
   5227..5592    +  enhancer       CMV enhancer: human cytomegalovirus immediate early enhancer
   5594..5781    +  promoter       CMV promoter (fragment): human cytomegalovirus (CMV) immediate early promoter
   5800..5847    +  promoter       EM7 promoter: synthetic bacterial promoter&nbsp
   5879..6535    +  CDS            cat: CAT_ECOLX - Experimental evidence at protein level: Swiss-Prot protein existence level 1. This enzyme is an effector of chloramphenicol resistance in bacteria. From Escherichia coli. This protein is used as a marker in many commonly used cloning vectors, such as pACYC184.
   6710..7298    -  rep_origin     ori: high-copy-number ColE1/pMB1/pBR322/pUC origin of replication
   7424..7472    -  polyA_signal   poly(A) signal: synthetic polyadenylation signal
   7499..8290    -  CDS            neo: KKA2_KLEPN - Also known as kan, nptII. Experimental evidence at protein level: Swiss-Prot protein existence level 1. Resistance to kanamycin, neomycin, paromomycin, ribostamycin, butirosin and gentamicin B. From Klebsiella pneumoniae.
   8677..8880    -  intron         EF-1α intron A: truncated intron upstream of the start codon of human EF-1α
   9506..9615    -  intron         EF-1α intron A (fragment): intron upstream of the start codon of human EF-1α
   9616..9827    -  promoter       EF-1α core promoter: core promoter for human elongation factor EF-1α
>Addgene plasmid #237146 | NanoBRET Assay Vector, BCL9 | addgene full sequence | sequence record 474575 | Addgene NGS Result
AAGACGCGTGACGTCGGCAGTGAAAAAAATGCTTTATTTGTGAAATTTGTGATGCTATTGCTTTATTTGT
AACCATTATAAGCTGCAATAAACAAGTTAACAACAACAATTGCATTCATTTTATGTTTCAGGTTCAGGGG
GAGGTGTGGGAGGTTTTTTAAAGCAAGTAAAACCTCTACAAATGTGGTATGGCTGATTATGATCCGCGGC
CGCAATACGTCGACGTTATCAGCTGACTTCGTACGAGAGCCTAGGTGTTTCTAGAGGATCCCCGGGTACC
GAGCCCGAATTCGTTTAAACAAACATCATGTTTCCTGGGTTGCCAGGTCCTTGGCTAAATCCACCCATGC
CCACGTCAGCAGCCATGCCCCGGGGCCTCATCTGTGGGGGGATCATGATGTTCTGTTGGGGTCCCATCAT
GCCCTGCATGGACATCATCATGCCTGGAGAGCCCACAGGCCCAGGGTGGGTGTAGAGCCCGGCAGGCCCC
CGATCCTTGCCAGGAATCATGCCCACGGCAGCAGCTGGATTGCTCATCAGGGTGGGCTGGCCGGGCATTG
TAGATTGTGCTGGTGACATCATCCGATGGTGAGGTCCCATCATGCCTTGTTGGAGAAAGGCTGGTGGTCT
CATGGGGTTGTGGCCTGGCATGGATGGAGCTGTACCAAGAGGGATGTCCGGAGTTCCCACTGGCCCTGGA
CCTCCCATGCCAGGTAATGCTAGTCCCATTCTGGGGGCTTGTTCGCCCATCATCCCCTGCATGTGTGAAA
ACCCAGGTCCAGGACCCTGGGGCTGTTTACGGCCTGGAACTTCCCCTCGAGGGAAATATTGCAGCGTCTG
GCTGGGCTTCTCAGATGGAATAATGCGGGATAGATCAAACTCAGGTATTCCGGTGGCTCCAGGTCGGATG
ACCTCCTGCAGATCTGGGTCTGTAAACACCGAAGGCATGCTGTTCCCCAGGACAGTGAAGGAGTCAGGAC
CCCCGGGGCCTCCAGGCTTGCAAAGTGCTGCATCTGCTGAACTTTGGGGCAGGTTGCTGGGGCGGCCAAG
GGGGCCTTCTCCTGGGAAACCCATCCCTCCTGGGAAGCTGCCCTGCCCCCCACTGGGGCCATTGTGAGGG
AATGGAACCTGCTGTGGGGGAGACTGTACTGGAGGGAAGCCCTGGGGGAAGCCCATCCGTCCTTGAGGTA
CCATCGGTGGCTCCTGGGACCCATGCCCCATGATAGGATTGTGTGACATCAAGCCAGGCCCCATTGGGAC
CCCATGAGGAGGTATGTTGGGTCCCACGGCATTTGGAGAGGGCATCTGATTGGAGTGAGAAAGTGGCTGG
GTCATTCCCATTGGGCTGAGGGTTGGCATCGGAACCACGGGGTTTGGACCTGAAATTCGAGGATTCTGTG
TATTAATGCCCATTCCTGGCATATTATTCATTGATGGCAAGTTGGGAGAACGAGCTGGAGGGGAGTCGTC
ATCTGAGCTGGCCACAGTCTTGATAGCATCATGGTATAACGGGGTGGAACTGGGCATTGCAAACTTGGAC
ATTCGAGACATCATAATAGAGAGTGGGTTCTGGGAAAGGGTTGGCTCTGGAGGCATGGTATAAGGTGTAC
TAGAGGGAAGACTTCCAGGGATATTCACAGAGGCAGGCTGGCTGGCTGTAGGAGGTGGGGGGCCACCTGA
CTCTACATTTCCCAGCATGGCTGGGGAGGCCATGGTGAGGGGTGCTTTATGGTTTGGAGGGATCCCAGGA
CTCTGAAGGGGAGGTTTTGGAGAAGAGGTCCATCCAGGTGACGGGGCAGGAAGTGATGGAGACTTGAGGT
GGACAGGTGAAGCAGCAGCAGACCCCAAAACAGGGGGGGACTTAATGGAAGCAGCAGCAGCTGGGCCCGC
CAGCATGCCTGCCAGCTGCGATGGAGTCTGGGGGGACTTGAGGTTCCCCGAGGGCGAGCCCAGCATTGGT
GACTGGACTTGGTGCATCGTGGGAGACTTCAGAGGGTTAATGCCTGGGGAATGCACCTGGCTGCCTGCCA
CAGATATATCCAAGGGCTTCCGCCCCAGGCCGCGCTGAACTGGAGGAGCTGTGTTGAGGCTGGTGGGGTT
ACTGGAAGGGTTGAGAGGTAGTGGTGGCATATGACTGAGCCGGCTGTTAGTCCTCTGGTCGGGCCCAATT
GGTTCTCTGAGATTCCGCAAGCCACTGTTGCTGCCTGGACCCTGAGACATGGGAAGGAATGGTCTGGGGC
CCATGCCATACTCCTGCTGGGGGTGCTCACCAAATGGCAGTGGCACCATCTTCTGCTGAGCAGGCAGCAT
GTCTGAGCCACCTGGGCGTAATTTCAGCATCTCCTCAGGGCCCGCCCCAGCCTCTCTCATCTTCTGAGGT
ATCATCTGAGAGTTGGATCCCATGTTGACATTTAGATTGACATCTCCCTTCATCCCACTAGGAACCATCC
CAAACTCAAGTTCCCGACCAGGGCCCATCTGTGGGGGAATTCCTTTTGGAAAGTCACCCCTAGAAGGACT
CAGAGGGCCCTCAACTGGTATTCGAGGGAAAATGGGGTTATTCCCAGGCTCCATGTGGCGCTGGGAGCCT
GGAATCATCCTGTTCATCTCCATGCTGGGCCTGATGCCTTCCATGGCCATCCCTGGGGGGAGACCCAGCT
GTTTCTCTGCCAGCTGCTGCTGAAACATCTCTTCAGACAATCCTTGGGGGTTTGGGAAGCGTTCCCCTCG
GCCAGGACCGCTGAAAATGCCCTGGCCAGGAGGAAAATTTCGACCATCTGGGATTTTTGGCACATCATCT
GGCCAACTGACTCCAGAAAGACCTGGTCTAGATGCAGGGTTGGGGACATTCGGCCCTTCCATTTCAGAGT
TTATCATGCCTGCAAATCCAGGGAGGCGCATCTGGCTCCCTGGCATGTTGGGGTGGGGAGCCATGCCCCT
CGGGGGCAGAGAATGTGGCATGTTGATACCATCAGAAAATGGCTCTGTACCCCCAGGTGCCCAGCCTTCA
CTAGGGGTCATCTGGTATGGAGGGGGGGGTCCTCGGACCACTCCCCGAGGCCCGTGCTGATGGACCATCA
TGTCCTGGAGGGAACACTGCTGGACAACCACTTGTTCCTGCTTCCTCCTCTTCTCTTCATAAAACTCCTG
CTGCAGTTTCAGCCACGCTATCTGCTCGGGAGTCATATGGTCAAGGTGGTCGGGTCCTATGGTCCCAGAC
TGGGAGTTCATAGAAGGTGGAACCATTTCATCTGGAGAAAAGGGTACATCTCTATGTCCTTGAGGGCCAA
ATGGAGCTCCCACGTCTGTCCGGGGCCCAGGTCCCTTACCTAGGCTTTGGGATTGGGCCATCATGGCCTG
TATTGGCCCTTCTGGTTTTTTCTGAGGCCCATCTAATACCCCAGGATTCTGCTGCGGTCCCCCACTTTGT
GCTCCTGTGAATTCTTTCTCATCAGGAAAAAGCATGCGCTGGATATCTCTGAGAGTTTGTAAGGAGCGCT
CCCGGTGCTCCAGCTGCTCCTGAGATAGGCCATCGGGATTCTCTCCCAGTGTGGGGGGCTCGCCACTGGA
CACTGGTGGAGGCGGAGGGGCTTTGGGATCTGCTGAAGAGCTATTGCTCCCCTGGGAGACAGGGGTCACT
GCCCTATTGTTGGGAGTTGAGTTGGGCCCAGTACCATCTGGGGGCAGTGGAGTGGAGCTGGCAGGACTTC
CTACAGAAGGAATCAGTTTGTTTTCTACCCCAGGACTCTCCCGGTCCAGGGGACGTGGGGGTGCGGCAGG
CTTGGGTGCTGGTGCCGGAATGGGTGGAGTTGGCTGCAGTCTGGTATTCTGGGAAGAATTCTGGTCCTGG
TTGGCCGGAGCTGGGGGCTGTTGTGGGAGAGGTTTCGGATCATTCCGAAGGGCAGATATCTGTGTGTTCA
GAGGCGCTGTGCTTCTCTCTGTCTTGTTGTTAGAAATGTTCTGGATGTGGAAAGAGACGATAGTTTCAAC
CTGGCCCTTCAAAACAGCTTCTGCAGCTTTATTGGCCATCTCAGTAGAAAACACGTACACCACTTTGGCT
GGAGTCTTCTGAGCAGGTGTGGGCTCTGTGGCAGTAGTTTGGCCATGGGAGGGGGTAGAAGACCTGGGGG
CTGTAGCATTTGATGGGGTCATCGAGTGTGGTGTGTGCTGGGAATCCTGGGACTTTATGTGGTCAGCAGA
ATTACATTCTTTAATGTCAGAGTCATCGTTTGGAGTCCCAGGATCTCTCTGATCAAAGGAGTCGGCGGAA
ATACTTCGCTCCCTTTTCCCCTTGCCCTTGGCACCATTTCCAGCCCCATTCTTCAGCCCCATGCTCCCAC
CTGGGCCAGGGAGTGCTTTAGGGGTATGGCCCCCACTCTTGGAGTCACAGGGGGATGGCTGGGATTGGCT
GGCTGAGCCCCCCTGTTTACCCTGATTGGAGAATTTGGAATCCAGCTGGGGGTTTCCAGATGGGGACATC
ACTGTAGGGGGACGGACCATCACCTCCTGCTTTGACTTAGGGCTACTCTGTGTGTTTCCTGATGGAGAGC
TCCTCACTTTAGGGTTACTGGAATGCATGGCGATCGCGCCGCTCGAGCCCGCCAGAATGCGTTCGCACAG
CCGCCAGCCGGTCACTCCGTTGATGGTTACTCGGAACAGCAGGGAGCCGTCGGGGTTGATCAGGCGCTCG
TCGATAATTTTGTTGCCGTTCCACAGGGTCCCTGTTACAGTGATCTTTTTGCCGTCGAACACGGCGATGC
CTTCATACGGCCGTCCGAAATAGTCGATCATGTTCGGCGTAACCCCGTCGATTACCAGTGTGCCATAGTG
CAGGATCACCTTAAAGTGATGATCATCCACAGGGTACACCACCTTAAAAATTTTTTCGATCTGGCCCATT
TGGTCGCCGCTCAGACCTTCATACGGGATGATGACATGGATGTCGATCTTCAGCCCATTTTCACCGCTCA
GGACAATCCTTTGGATCGGAGTTACGGACACCCCGAGATTCTGAAACAAACTGGACACACCTCCCTGTTC
AAGGACTTGGTCCAGGTTGTAGCCGGCTGTCTGTCGCCAGTCCCCAACGAAATCTTCGAGTGTGAAGACC
ATGGTGAGCGCTAGCTGCAAAAAGAACAAGTAGCTTGTATTCTATAGTGTCACCTAAATGGGCGATCTGA
CGGTTCACTAAACCAGCTCTGCTTATATAGGCCTCCCTGGCGCGCCACTAGTTATTAATAGTAATCAATT
ACGGGGTCATTAGTTCATAGCCCATATATGGAGTTCCGCGTTACATAACTTACGGTAAATGGCCCGCCTG
GCTGACCGCCCAACGACCCCCGCCCATTGACGTCAATAATGACGTATGTTCCCATAGTAACGCCAATAGG
GACTTTCCATTGACGTCAATGGGTGGAGTATTTACGGTAAACTGCCCACTTGGCAGTACATCAAGTGTAT
CATATGCCAAGTCCGCCCCCTATTGACGTCAATGACGGTAAATGGCCCGCCTGGCATTATGCCCAGTACA
TGACCTTACGGGACTTTCCTACTTGGCAGTACATCTACGTATTAGTCATCGCTATTACCATGGTGATGCG
GTTTTGGCAGTACACCAATGGGCGTGGATAGCGGTTTGACTCACGGGGATTTCCAAGTCTCCACCCCATT
GACGTCAATGGGAGTTTGTTTTGGCACCAAAATCAACGGGACTTTCCAAAATGTCGTAATAACCCCGCCC
CGTTGACGCAAATGGGCGGTAGGCGTGTACGGTGGGAGGTCAAATCGAATTCTAATACTGTTGACAATTA
ATCATCGGCATAGTATATCGGCATAGTATAATACGACAAGGTGAGGAACTAAACCCAGGAGGCAGATCAT
GGAGAAAAAAATCACTGGATATACCACCGTTGATATATCCCAATGGCATCGTAAAGAACATTTTGAGGCA
TTTCAGTCAGTTGCTCAATGTACCTATAACCAGACCGTTCAGCTGGATATTACGGCCTTTTTAAAGACCG
TAAAGAAAAATAAGCACAAGTTTTATCCGGCCTTTATTCACATTCTTGCCCGCCTGATGAATGCTCATCC
GGAATTCCGTATGGCAATGAAAGACGGTGAGCTGGTGATATGGGATAGTGTTCACCCTTGTTACACCGTT
TTCCATGAGCAAACTGAAACGTTTTCATCGCTCTGGAGTGAATACCACGACGATTTCCGGCAGTTTCTAC
ACATATATTCGCAAGATGTGGCGTGTTACGGTGAAAACCTGGCCTATTTCCCTAAAGGGTTTATTGAGAA
TATGTTTTTCGTCTCAGCCAATCCCTGGGTGAGTTTCACCAGTTTTGATTTAAACGTGGCCAATATGGAC
AACTTCTTCGCCCCCGTTTTCACTATGGGCAAATATTATACGCAAGGCGACAAGGTGCTGATGCCGCTGG
CGATTCAGGTTCATCATGCCGTCTGTGATGGCTTCCATGTCGGCAGAATGCTTAATGAATTACAACAGTA
CTGCGATGAGTGGCAGGGCGGGGCGTAAGCGGGACTCTGGGGTTCGAAATGACCGACCAAGCGACGCCCA
ACCGGTATCAGCTCACTCAAAGGCGGTAATACGGTTATCCACAGAATCAGGGGATAACGCAGGAAAGAAC
ATGTGAGCAAAAGGCCAGCAAAAGGCCAGGAACCGTAAAAAGGCCGCGTTGCTGGCGTTTTTCCATAGGC
TCCGCCCCCCTGACGAGCATCACAAAAATCGACGCTCAAGTCAGAGGTGGCGAAACCCGACAGGACTATA
AAGATACCAGGCGTTTCCCCCTGGAAGCTCCCTCGTGCGCTCTCCTGTTCCGACCCTGCCGCTTACCGGA
TACCTGTCCGCCTTTCTCCCTTCGGGAAGCGTGGCGCTTTCTCATAGCTCACGCTGTAGGTATCTCAGTT
CGGTGTAGGTCGTTCGCTCCAAGCTGGGCTGTGTGCACGAACCCCCCGTTCAGCCCGACCGCTGCGCCTT
ATCCGGTAACTATCGTCTTGAGTCCAACCCGGTAAGACACGACTTATCGCCACTGGCAGCAGCCACTGGT
AACAGGATTAGCAGAGCGAGGTATGTAGGCGGTGCTACAGAGTTCTTGAAGTGGTGGCCTAACTACGGCT
ACACTAGAAGGACAGTATTTGGTATCTGCGCTCTGCTGAAGCCAGTTACCTTCGGAAAAAGAGTTGGTAG
CTCTTGATCCGGCAAACAAACCACCGCTGGTAGCGGTGGTTTTTTTGTTTGCAAGCAGCAGATTACGCGC
AGAAAAAAAGGATTTCAAGAAGATCCTTTGATCTTTTCTACGGGGTCTGACGCTCAGTGGAACGAAAACT
CACGTTAAGGGATTTTGGTCATGAGATTATCAAAAAGGATCTTCACCTAGATCCTTTTATAGTCCGGAAT
CGTCACACAAAAAACCAACACACAGATGTAATGAAAATAAAGATATTTTATTGCGGCCATCGTGATGGCT
AGAGTTCAGAAGAACTCGTCAAGAAGGCGATAGAAGGCGATGCGCTGCGAATCGGGAGCGGCGATACCGT
AAAGCACGAGGAAGCGGTCAGCCCATTCGCCGCCAAGCTCTTCAGCAATATCACGGGTAGCCAACGCTAT
GTCCTGATAGCGGTCCGCCACACCCAGCCGGCCACAGTCGATGAATCCAGAAAAGCGGCCATTTTCCACC
ATGATATTCGGCAAGCAGGCATCGCCGTGGGTCACGACGAGATCCTCGCCGTCGGGCATGCGCGCCTTGA
GCCTGGCGAACAGTTCGGCTGGCGCGAGCCCCTGATGCTCTTCGTCCAGATCATCCTGATCGACAAGACC
GGCTTCCATCCGAGTACGTGCTCGCTCGATGCGATGTTTCGCTTGGTGGTCGAATGGGCAGGTAGCCGGA
TCAAGCGTATGCAGCCGCCGCATTGCATCAGCCATGATGGATACTTTCTCGGCAGGAGCAAGGTGAGATG
ACAGGAGATCCTGCCCCGGCACTTCGCCCAATAGCAGCCAGTCCCTTCCCGCTTCAGTGACAACGTCGAG
CACAGCTGCGCAAGGAACGCCCGTCGTGGCCAGCCACGATAGCCGCGCTGCCTCGTCCTGCAGTTCATTC
AGGGCACCGGACAGGTCGGTCTTGACAAAAAGAACCGGGCGCCCCTGCGCTGACAGCCGGAACACGGCGG
CATCAGAGCAGCCGATTGTCTGTTGTGCCCAGTCATAGCCGAATAGCCTCTCCACCCAAGCGGCCGGAGA
ACCTGCGTGCAATCCATCTTGTTCAATCATGGTGGCATCGATTCCCGGTCAACATCCAGTACACCTCCGG
CACACCGGCTTCCCCAAGGGCGCCACGCTCTCCCACCACAACATCCTCAACAACGGCTACTGGGTGGGCC
GCACGGTCGGCTACACGGAGCAGGACCGGGTGTGTCTGCCGGTGCCCTTCTACCACTGCTTCGGCATGGT
CATGGGCAACTTGGGCGCCACCTCCCACGCCGCCTGCATCGTCATCCCGGCCCCGTCCTTCGAGCCGGCG
GCGACGCTGGAGGCGGTGCAGCGGGAGAGGTGCACGTCCCTGTACGGCGTCCCCACGAAGCCGAATTCCA
CCACACTGGACTAGATGCATGCTCGACAGTGTGATGGATATCTGCAGAATTCGGCTTTCACGACACCTGA
AATGGAAGAAAAAAACTTTGAACCACTGTCTGAGGCTTGAGAATGAACCAAGATCCAAACTCAAAAAGGG
CAAATTCCAAGGAGAATTACATCAAGTGCCAAGCTGGCCTAACTTCAGTCTCCACCCACTCAGTGTGGGG
AAACTCCATCGCATAAAACCCCTCCCCCCAACCTAAAGACGACGTACTCCAAAAGCTCGAGAACTAATCG
AGGTGCCTGGACGGCGCCCGGTACTCCGTGGAGTCACATGAAGCGACGGCTGAGGACGGAAAGGCCCTTT
TCCTTTGTGTGGGTGACTCACCCGCCCGCTCTCCCGAGCGCCGCGTCCTCCATTTTGAGCTGCCTGCAGC
AGGGCCGGGAAGCGGCCATCTTTCCGCTCACGCAACTGGTGCCGACCGGGCCAGCCTTGCCGCCCAGGGC
GGGGCGATACACGGCGGCGCGAGGCCAGGCACCAGAGCAGGCCGGCCAGCTTGAGACTACCCCCGTCCGA
TTCTCGGTGGCCGCGCTCGCAGGCCCCGCCTCGCCGAACATGTGCGCTGGGACGCACGGGCCCCGTCGCC
GCCCGCGGCCCCAAAAACCGAAATACCAGTGTGCAGATCTTGGCCCGCATTTACAAGACTATCTTGCCAG
AAAAAAAGCGTCGCAGCAGGTCATCAAAAATTTTAAATGGCTAGAGACTTATCGAAAGCAGCGAGACAGG
CGCGAAGGTGCCACCAGATTCGCACGCGGCGGCCCCAGCGCCCAGGCCAGGCCTCAACTCAAGCACGAGG
CGAAGGGGCTCCTTAAGCGCAAGGCCTCGAACTCTCCCACCCACTTCCAACCCGAAGCTCGGGATCAAGA
ATCACGTACTGCAGCCAGGTGGAAGTAATTCAAGGCACGCAAGGGCCATAACCCGTAAAGAGGCCAGGCC
CGCGGGAACCACACACGGCACTTACCTGTGTTCTGGCGGCAAACCCGTTGCGAAAAAGAACGTTCACGGC
GACTACTGCACTTATATACGGTTCTCCCCCACCCTCGGGAAAAAGGCGGAGCCAGTACACGACATCACTT
TCCCAGTTTACCCCGCGCCACCTTCTCTAGGCACCGGTTCAATTGCCGACCCCTCCCCCCAACTTCTCGG
GGACTGTGGGCGATGTGCGCTCTGCCCACTGACGGGCACCGGAGCC
